Addgene plasmid #60021: pARv-RFP
Purpose: (Empty Backbone) pARv-RFP is a fluorescent reporter plasmid, that allows fast and easy evaluation of ZFN, TALEN or CRISPR/Cas9 activity in the transfected cells.
Depositing lab: Radislav Sedláček. Depositing organization: Institute of Molecular Genetics of the Czech Academy of Sciences. Publication: Efficient gene targeting of the Rosa26 locus in mouse zygotes using TALE nucleases. Kasparek P, Krausova M, Haneckova R, Kriz V, Zbodakova O, Korinek V, Sedlacek R. FEBS Lett. 2014 Sep 18. pii: S0014-5793(14)00689-9. doi: 10.1016/j.febslet.2014.09.014. PubMed 25241166.
Backbone
  Vector backbone: pVITRO2
  Backbone manufacturer: Invivogen
  Backbone size (bp): 7765
  Vector type: Mammalian Expression
Growth in bacteria
  Bacterial resistance: Blasticidin, 100 μg/mL
  Growth temperature: 37°C
  Growth strain: XL1 Blue
  Copy number: Unknown
Gene/Insert
  Cloning method: Restriction Enzyme
Terms and licenses: Academic/Nonprofit Terms; Industry Terms: Not Available to Industry
How to cite: pARv-RFP was a gift from Radislav Sedláček (Addgene plasmid # 60021 ; http://n2t.net/addgene:60021 ; RRID:Addgene_60021)
