[The description below was written by a language model from this plasmid's Addgene catalogue record and pLannotate feature annotations shown in this document.]
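Description:
pARv-RFP is a mammalian expression reporter plasmid built on the dual-cassette pVITRO2 backbone and deposited as an empty backbone for rapid evaluation of ZFN, TALEN or CRISPR/Cas9 activity in transfected cells. It replicates in E. coli from a high-copy ColE1/pUC-type origin and is selected with blasticidin. The bsr blasticidin deaminase gene sits behind short bacterial promoter elements (tac fragment, T7) and downstream of an FMDV IRES, and it is terminated by the human EF-1α polyadenylation signal. This arrangement allows the same marker to be expressed in both bacteria and mammalian cells.

The annotated sequence (7,743 nt) shows two independent mammalian transcription units. The first combines the CMV enhancer and a CMV promoter fragment with human EF-1α core promoter, intron A and truncated exon sequences to drive a complete EGFP coding sequence. A small MCS remnant and an SV40 poly(A) signal follow it. This cassette most likely serves as a constitutive transfection control, although the record does not say so.

The second unit uses an SV40 enhancer/promoter fragment together with the mouse EF-1α intron. Downstream lie a partial TurboRFP fragment, a short gap, a near full-length TurboRFP sequence and an SV40 poly(A) signal. Duplicated, interrupted reporter segments of this kind are typical of nuclease-activated reporters. In that design the nuclease target site is cloned by restriction enzymes between the repeats, and cleavage followed by repair between the overlapping segments restores a functional red fluorescent protein. The record does not spell out this mechanism or name the cloning sites, so it is an inference from the feature layout. Under this reading, red fluorescence relative to green would indicate nuclease activity. The associated work concerned TALEN-mediated targeting of the mouse Rosa26 locus.
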