Features (pLannotate 1.2.2; 21 found; start..end, strand, type, name):
      9..312     +  enhancer       CMV enhancer: human cytomegalovirus immediate early enhancer
    314..413     +  promoter       CMV promoter (fragment): human cytomegalovirus (CMV) immediate early promoter
    683..699     +  promoter       EF-1α core promoter (fragment): core promoter for human elongation factor EF-1α
    700..1644    +  intron         EF-1α intron A: intron upstream of the start codon of human EF-1α
   1647..1672    +  exon           EF-1α exon (fragment): truncated exon 2 from human EF-1α, beginning with a GT-to-CC mutation that reduces splicing efficiency
   1719..2435    +  CDS            EGFP: EGFP is a basic (constitutively fluorescent) green fluorescent protein published in 1996, derived from Aequorea victoria. It is reported to be a rapidly-maturing weak dimer with moderate acid sensitivity.
   2436..2453    +  misc_feature   MCS (fragment): multiple cloning site
   2504..2625    -  polyA_signal   SV40 poly(A) signal: SV40 polyadenylation signal
   2648..2719    -  CDS            large T antigen (fragment): large T antigen from SV40 (simian virus 40)
   2813..3401    +  rep_origin     ori: high-copy-number ColE1/pMB1/pBR322/pUC origin of replication
   3523..3714    +  promoter       SV40 promoter (fragment): SV40 enhancer and early promoter
   3921..4868    +  intron         mEF-1α intron: intron upstream of the start codon of mouse EF-1α
   4916..5173    +  CDS            TurboRFP (fragment): TurboRFP is a basic (constitutively fluorescent) orange fluorescent protein published in 2007, derived from Entacmaea quadricolor. It has low acid sensitivity.
   5224..5913    +  CDS            TurboRFP: TurboRFP is a basic (constitutively fluorescent) orange fluorescent protein published in 2007, derived from Entacmaea quadricolor. It has low acid sensitivity.
   5925..6006    +  CDS            large T antigen (fragment): large T antigen from SV40 (simian virus 40)
   6029..6149    +  polyA_signal   SV40 poly(A) signal: SV40 polyadenylation signal
   6187..6631    +  misc_feature   FMDV IRES: internal ribosome entry site (IRES) of the foot-and-mouth disease virus
   6665..6683    +  promoter       tac promoter (fragment): strong E. coli promoter; hybrid between the trp and lac UV5 promoters
   6703..6721    +  promoter       T7 promoter: promoter for bacteriophage T7 RNA polymerase
   6731..7150    +  CDS            bsr: BSR_BACCE - Experimental evidence at protein level: Swiss-Prot protein existence level 1. Catalyzes the deamination of the cytosine moiety of the antibiotics blasticidin S, cytomycin and acetylblasticidin S. From Bacillus cereus.
   7170..7742    +  polyA_signal   EF-1α poly(A) signal: human EF-1α polyadenylation signal
>Addgene plasmid #60021 | pARv-RFP | addgene full sequence | sequence record 100311 | Full plasmid sequence, assembled by Addgene
CCTGCAGGCGTTACATAACTTACGGTAAATGGCCCGCCTGGCTGACCGCCCAACGACCCCCGCCCATTGA
CGTCAATAATGACGTATGTTCCCATAGTAACGCCAATAGGGACTTTCCATTGACGTCAATGGGTGGAGTA
TTTACGGTAAACTGCCCACTTGGCAGTACATCAAGTGTATCATATGCCAAGTACGCCCCCTATTGACGTC
AATGACGGTAAATGGCCCGCCTGGCATTATGCCCAGTACATGACCTTATGGGACTTTCCTACTTGGCAGT
ACATCTACGTATTAGTCATCGCTATTACCATGATGATGCGGTTTTGGCAGTACATCAATGGGCGTGGATA
GCGGTTTGACTCACGGGGATTTCCAAGTCTCCACCCCATTGACGTCAATGGGAGTTTGTTTTGACTAGTC
AGGGCCCCAACCCCCCCAAGCCCCCATTTCACAACACGCTGGCGCTACAGGCGCGTGACTTCCCCTTGCT
TTGGGGCGGGGGGCTGAGACTCCTATGTGCTCCGGATTGGTCAGGCACGGCCTTCGGCCCCGCCTCCTGC
CACCGCAGATTGGCCGCTAGGCCTCCCCGAGCGCCCTGCCTCCGAGGGCCGGCGCACCATAAAAGAAGCC
GCCCTAGCCACGTCCCCTCGCAGTTCGGCGGTCCCGCGGGTCTGTCTCAAGCTTGCCGCCAGAACACAGG
TAAGTGCCGTGTGTGGTTCCCGCGGGCCTGGCCTCTTTACGGGTTATGGCCCTTGCGTGCCTTGAATTAC
TTCCATGCCCCTGGCTGCAGTACGTGATTCTTGATCCCGAGCTTCGGGTTGGAAGTGGGTGGGAGAGTTC
GAGGCCTTGCGCTTAAGGAGCCCCTTCGCCTCGTGCTTGAGTTGAGGCCTGGCTTGGGCGCTGGGGCCGC
CGCGTGCTAATCTGGTGGCACCTTCGCGCCTGTCTCGCTGCTTTCGCTAAGTCTCTAGCCATTTAAAATT
TTTGATAACCAGCTGCGACGCTTTTTTTCTGGCGAGATAGTCTTGTAAATGCGGGCCAGGATCTGCACAC
TGGTATTTCGGTTTTTGGGGCCGCGGGCGGCGACGGGGCCCGTGCGTCCCAGCGCACATGTTCGGCGAGG
CGGGGCCTGCGAGCGCGGCCACCGAGAATCGGACGGGGGTAGTCTCAAACTGGCCGGCCTGCTCTGGTGC
CTGGCCTCGCGCCGCCGTGTATCGCCCCGCCCTGGGCGGCAAGGCTGGCCCGGTCGGCACCAGTTGCGTG
AGCGGAAAGATGGCCGCTTCCCGGCCCTGCTGCAGGGAGCTCAAAATGGAGGACGCGGCGCCCGGGAGAG
CGGGCGGGTGAGTCACCCACACAAAGGAAAAGGGCCTTTCCTTCCTCATCCGTCGCTTCATGTGACTCCA
CGGAGTACCGGGCGCCGTCCAGGCACCTCGATTAGTTGTCGAGCTTTTGGAGTACGTCGTCTTTAGGTTG
GGGGGAGGGGTTTTATGCGATGGAGTTTCCCCACACTGAGTGGGTGGAGACTGAAGAGTTAGGCCAGCTT
GGCACTTGATGTAATTCTCCTTGGAATTTGCCCTTTTTGAGTTTGGATCTTGCCTCATTCTCAAGCCTCA
GACAGTGGTTCAAAGTTTTTTTCTTCCATTTCAGGTGTCGTGAAAACTACCCCTAAAAGCCACCGGCGTG
CGCAAGATCTGAATTCTTCGAACTCGAGGCCCGGGACCATGGTGAGCAAGGGCGAGGAGCTGTTCACCGG
GGTGGTGCCCATCCTGGTCGAGCTGGACGGCGACGTAAACGGCCACAAGTTCAGCGTGTCCGGCGAGGGC
GAGGGCGATGCCACCTACGGCAAGCTGACCCTGAAGTTCATCTGCACCACCGGCAAGCTGCCCGTGCCCT
GGCCCACCCTCGTGACCACCCTGACCTACGGCGTGCAGTGCTTCAGCCGCTACCCCGACCACATGAAGCA
GCACGACTTCTTCAAGTCCGCTATGCCCGAAGGCTACGTCCAGGAGCGCACCATCTTCTTCAAGGACGAC
GGCAACTACAAGACCCGCGCCGAGGTGAAGTTCGAGGGCGACACCCTGGTGAACCGCATCGAGCTGAAGG
GCATCGACTTCAAGGAGGACGGCAACATCCTGGGGCACAAGCTGGAGTACAACTACAACAGCCACAACGT
CTATATCATGGCCGACAAGCAGAAGAACGGCATCAAGGTGAACTTCAAGATCCGCCACAACATCGAGGAC
GGCAGCGTGCAGCTCGCCGACCACTACCAGCAGAACGCCCCCATCGGCGACGGCCCCGTGCTGCTGCCCG
ACAACCACTACCTGAGCACCCAGTCCGCCCTGAGCAAAGACCCCAACGAGAAGCGCGATCACATGGTCCT
GCTGGAGTTCGTGACCGCCGCCGGGATCACTCTCGGCATGGACGAGCTGTACAAGTCCGGACTCAGATCT
CGACTAGCTAGTAGCTAGACGCGTCCCGGGGAATTCTAGCTGGCCAGACATGATAAGATACATTGATGAG
TTTGGACAAACCACAACTAGAATGCAGTGAAAAAAATGCTTTATTTGTGAAATTTGTGATGCTATTGCTT
TATTTGTAACCATTATAAGCTGCAATAAACAAGTTAACAACAACAATTGCATTCATTTTATGTTTCAGGT
TCAGGGGGAGGTGTGGGAGGTTTTTTAAAGCAAGTAAAACCTCTACAAATGTGGTATGGAAATGTTAATT
AACTAGCCATGACCAAAATCCCTTAACGTGAGTTTTCGTTCCACTGAGCGTCAGACCCCGTAGAAAAGAT
CAAAGGATCTTCTTGAGATCCTTTTTTTCTGCGCGTAATCTGCTGCTTGCAAACAAAAAAACCACCGCTA
CCAGCGGTGGTTTGTTTGCCGGATCAAGAGCTACCAACTCTTTTTCCGAAGGTAACTGGCTTCAGCAGAG
CGCAGATACCAAATACTGTTCTTCTAGTGTAGCCGTAGTTAGGCCACCACTTCAAGAACTCTGTAGCACC
GCCTACATACCTCGCTCTGCTAATCCTGTTACCAGTGGCTGCTGCCAGTGGCGATAAGTCGTGTCTTACC
GGGTTGGACTCAAGACGATAGTTACCGGATAAGGCGCAGCGGTCGGGCTGAACGGGGGGTTCGTGCACAC
AGCCCAGCTTGGAGCGAACGACCTACACCGAACTGAGATACCTACAGCGTGAGCTATGAGAAAGCGCCAC
GCTTCCCGAAGGGAGAAAGGCGGACAGGTATCCGGTAAGCGGCAGGGTCGGAACAGGAGAGCGCACGAGG
GAGCTTCCAGGGGGAAACGCCTGGTATCTTTATAGTCCTGTCGGGTTTCGCCACCTCTGACTTGAGCGTC
GATTTTTGTGATGCTCGTCAGGGGGGCGGAGCCTATGGAAAAACGCCAGCAACGCGGCCTTTTTACGGTT
CCTGGCCTTTTGCTGGCCTTTTGCTCACATGTTCTTAATTAACCTGCAGGGCCTGAAATAACCTCTGAAA
GAGGAACTTGGTTAGGTACCTTCTGAGGCTGAAAGAACCAGCTGTGGAATGTGTGTCAGTTAGGGTGTGG
AAAGTCCCCAGGCTCCCCAGCAGGCAGAAGTATGCAAAGCATGCATCTCAATTAGTCAGCAACCAGGTGT
GGAAAGTCCCCAGGCTCCCCAGCAGGCAGAAGTATGCAAAGCATGCATCTCAATTAGTCAGCAACCATAG
TCCCACTAGTTCCGCCAGAGCGCGCGAGGGCCTCCAGCGGCCGCCCCTCCCCCACAGCAGGGGCGGGGTC
CCGCGCCCACCGGAAGGAGCGGGCTCGGGGCGGGCGGCGCTGATTGGCCGGGGCGGGCCTGACGCCGACG
CGGCTATAAGAGACCACAAGCGACCCGCAGGGCCAGACGTTCTTCGCCGAAGCTTGCCGTCAGAACGCAG
GTGAGGGGCGGGTGTGGCTTCCGCGGGCCGCCGAGCTGGAGGTCCTGCTCCGAGCGGGCCGGGCCCCGCT
GTCGTCGGCGGGGATTAGCTGCGAGCATTCCCGCTTCGAGTTGCGGGCGGCGCGGGAGGCAGAGTGCGAG
GCCTAGCGGCAACCCCGTAGCCTCGCCTCGTGTCCGGCTTGAGGCCTAGCGTGGTGTCCGCGCCGCCGCC
GCGTGCTACTCCGGCCGCACTCTGGTCTTTTTTTTTTTTGTTGTTGTTGCCCTGCTGCCTTCGATTGCCG
TTCAGCAATAGGGGCTAACAAAGGGAGGGTGCGGGGCTTGCTCGCCCGGAGCCCGGAGAGGTCATGGTTG
GGGAGGAATGGAGGGACAGGAGTGGCGGCTGGGGCCCGCCCGCCTTCGGAGCACATGTCCGACGCCACCT
GGATGGGGCGAGGCCTGGGGTTTTTCCCGAAGCAACCAGGCTGGGGTTAGCGTGCCGAGGCCATGTGGCC
CCAGCACCCGGCACGATCTGGCTTGGCGGCGCCGCGTTGCCCTGCCTCCCTAACTAGGGTGAGGCCATCC
CGTCCGGCACCAGTTGCGTGCGTGGAAAGATGGCCGCTCCCGGGCCCTGTTGCAAGGAGCTCAAAATGGA
GGACGCGGCAGCCCGGTGGAGCGGGCGGGTGAGTCACCCACACAAAGGAAGAGGGCCTGGTCCCTCACCG
GCTGCTGCTTCCTGTGACCCCGTGGTCCTATCGGCCGCAATAGTCACCTCGGGCTTTTGAGCACGGCTAG
TCGCGGCGGGGGGAGGGGATGTAATGGCGTTGGAGTTTGTTCACATTTGGTGGGTGGAGACTAGTCAGGC
CAGCCTGGCGCTGGAAGTCATTTTTGGAATTTGTCCCCTTGAGTTTTGAGCGGAGCTAATTCTCGGGCTT
CTTAGCGGTTCAAAGGTATCTTTTAAACCCTTTTTTAGGTGTTGTGAAAACCACCGCTAATTCAAAGCAA
CCGGTGATCGCCACCATGAGCGAGCTGATCAAGGAGAACATGCACATGAAGCTGTACATGGAGGGCACCG
TGAACAACCACCACTTCAAGTGCACATCCGAGGGCGAAGGCAAGCCCTACGAGGGCACCCAGACCATGAA
GATCAAGGTGGTCGAGGGCGGCCCTCTCCCCTTCGCCTTCGACATCCTGGCTACCAGCTTCATGTACGGC
AGCAAAGCCTTCATCAACCACACCCAGGGCATCCCCGACTTCTTTAAGCAGTCCTTCCCTGATTCGCCAC
CGCTAGATAATGATAGTTAATATTGATATCATGACGATCGACTAGCGAGCTGATCAAGGAGAACATGCAC
ATGAAGCTGTACATGGAGGGCACCGTGAACAACCACCACTTCAAGTGCACATCCGAGGGCGAAGGCAAGC
CCTACGAGGGCACCCAGACCATGAAGATCAAGGTGGTCGAGGGCGGCCCTCTCCCCTTCGCCTTCGACAT
CCTGGCTACCAGCTTCATGTACGGCAGCAAAGCCTTCATCAACCACACCCAGGGCATCCCCGACTTCTTT
AAGCAGTCCTTCCCTGAGGGCTTCACATGGGAGAGAATCACCACATACGAAGACGGGGGCGTGCTGACCG
CTACCCAGGACACCAGCTTCCAGAACGGCTGCATCATCTACAACGTCAAGATCAACGGGGTGAACTTCCC
ATCCAACGGCCCTGTGATGCAGAAGAAAACACGCGGCTGGGAGGCCAACACCGAGATGCTGTACCCCGCT
GACGGCGGCCTGAGAGGCCACAGCCAGATGGCCCTGAAGCTCGTGGGCGGGGGCTACCTGCACTGCTCCT
TCAAGACCACATACAGATCCAAGAAACCCGCTAAGAACCTCAAGATGCCCGGCTTCCACTTCGTGGACCA
CAGACTGGAAAGAATCAAGGAGGCCGACAAAGAGACCTACGTCGAGCAGCACGAGATGGCTGTGGCCAAG
TACTGCGACCTCCCTAGCAAACTGGGGCACAGATAACCCGGGTGTCATAATCAGCCATACCACATTTGTA
GAGGTTTTACTTGCTTTAAAAAACCTCCCACACCTCCCCCTGAACCTGAAACATAAAATGAATGCAATTG
TTGTTGTTAACTTGTTTATTGCAGCTTATAATGGCTACAAATAAAGCAATAGCATCACAAATTTCACAAA
TAAAGCATTTTTTTCACTGCATTCTAGTTGTGGTTTGTCCAAACTCATCAATGTATCTTTTGATCGGATC
CACGCGTATCGATTGTCGACCCTAGGAGCAGGTTTCCCCAATGACACAAAACGTGCAACTTGAAACTCCG
CCTGGTCTTTCCAGGTCTAGAGGGGTAACACTTTGTACTGCGTTTGGCTCCACGCTCGATCCACTGGCGA
GTGTTAGTAACAGCACTGTTGCTTCGTAGCGGAGCATGACGGCCGTGGGAACTCCTCCTTGGTAACAAGG
ACCCACGGGGCCAAAAGCCACGCCCACACGGGCCCGTCATGTGTGCAACCCCAGCACGGCGACTTTACTG
CGAAACCCACTTTAAAGTGACATTGAAACTGGTACCCACACACTGGTGACAGGCTAAGGATGCCCTTCAG
GTACCCCGAGGTAACACGCGACACTCGGGATCTGAGAAGGGGACTGGGGCTTCTATAAAAGCGCTCGGTT
TAAAAAGCTTCTATGCCTGAATAGGTGACCGGAGGTCGGCACCTTTCCTTTGCAATTACTGACCCTATGA
ATACAACTGACTGTTTGACAATTAATCATCGGCATAGTATATCGGCATAGTATAATACGACTCACTATAG
GAGGGCCACCATGAAGACCTTCAACATCTCTCAGCAGGATCTGGAGCTGGTGGAGGTCGCCACTGAGAAG
ATCACCATGCTCTATGAGGACAACAAGCACCATGTCGGGGCGGCCATCAGGACCAAGACTGGGGAGATCA
TCTCTGCTGTCCACATTGAGGCCTACATTGGCAGGGTCACTGTCTGTGCTGAAGCCATTGCCATTGGGTC
TGCTGTGAGCAACGGGCAGAAGGACTTTGACACCATTGTGGCTGTCAGGCACCCCTACTCTGATGAGGTG
GACAGATCCATCAGGGTGGTCAGCCCCTGTGGCATGTGCAGAGAGCTCATCTCTGACTATGCTCCTGACT
GCTTTGTGCTCATTGAGATGAATGGCAAGCTGGTCAAAACCACCATTGAGGAACTCATCCCCCTCAAGTA
CACCAGGAACTAAACCTGAATTCGCTAGGATTATCCCTAATACCTGCCACCCCACTCTTAATCAGTGGTG
GAAGAACGGTCTCAGAACTGTTTGTTTCAATTGGCCATTTAAGTTTAGTAGTAAAAGACTGGTTAATGAT
AACAATGCATCGTAAAACCTTCAGAAGGAAAGGAGAATGTTTTGTGGACCACTTTGGTTTTCTTTTTTGC
GTGTGGCAGTTTTAAGTTATTAGTTTTTAAAATCAGTACTTTTTAATGGAAACAACTTGACCAAAAATTT
GTCACAGAATTTTGAGACCCATTAAAAAAGTTAAATGAGAAACCTGTGTGTTCCTTTGGTCAACACCGAG
ACATTTAGGTGAAAGACATCTAATTCTGGTTTTACGAATCTGGAAACTTCTTGAAAATGTAATTCTTGAG
TTAACACTTCTGGGTGGAGAATAGGGTTGTTTTCCCCCCACATAATTGGAAGGGGAAGGAATATCATTTA
AAGCTATGGGAGGGTTGCTTTGATTACAACACTGGAGAGAAATGCAGCATGTTGCTGATTGCCTGTCACT
AAAACAGGCCAAAAACTGAGTCCTTGGGTTGCATAGAAAGCTG
