>Addgene plasmid #60021 | pARv-RFP | addgene partial sequence | sequence record 100307 | EF1a-F 5'-TCAAGCCTCAGACAGTGGTTC-3'
GGTGTCGTGAAAACTACCCCTAAAAGCCACCGGCGTGCGCAAGATCTGAATTCTTCGAACTCGAGGCCCG
GGACCATGGTGAGCAAGGGCGAGGAGCTGTTCACCGGGGTGGTGCCCATCCTGGTCGAGCTGGACGGCGA
CGTAAACGGCCACAAGTTCAGCGTGTCCGGCGAGGGCGAGGGCGATGCCACCTACGGCAAGCTGACCCTG
AAGTTCATCTGCACCACCGGCAAGCTGCCCGTGCCCTGGCCCACCCTCGTGACCACCCTGACCTACGGCG
TGCAGTGCTTCAGCCGCTACCCCGACCACATGAAGCAGCACGACTTCTTCAAGTCCGCTATGCCCGAAGG
CTACGTCCAGGAGCGCACCATCTTCTTCAAGGACGACGGCAACTACAAGACCCGCGCCGAGGTGAAGTTC
GAGGGCGACACCCTGGTGAACCGCATCGAGCTGAAGGGCATCGACTTCAAGGAGGACGGCAACATCCTGG
GGCACAAGCTGGAGTACAACTACAACAGCCACAACGTCTATATCATGGCCGACAAGCAGAAGAACGGCAT
CAAGGTGAACTTCAAGATCCGCCACAACATCGAGGACGGCAGCGTGCAGCTCGCCGACCACTACCAGCAG
AACGCCCCCATCGGCGACGGCCCCGTGCTGCTGCCCGACAACCACTACCTGAGCACCCAGTCCGCCCTGA
GCAAAGACCCCAACGAGAAGCGCGATCACATGGTCCTGCTGGAGTTCGTGACCGCCGCCGGGATCACTCT
CGGCATGGACGAGCTGTACAAGTCCGGACTCAGATCTCGACTAGCTAGTAGCTAGACGCGTCCCGGGGAA
TTCTAGCTGGCCAGACATGATAAGATACATTGATGAGTTTGGACAAACCACAACTAGAATGCAGTGAAAA
AAATGCTTTATTTGTGAAATTTGTGATGCTATTGCTTTATTTGTAACCATTATAAGCTGCAATAAACAAG
TTAACAACAACAATTGCATTCATT
