>Addgene plasmid #60021 | pARv-RFP | addgene partial sequence | sequence record 100308 | hEF1a-pA-R 5'-CCGTTCTTCCACCACTGATT-3'
GGGATAATCCTAGCGAATTCAGGTTTAGTTCCTGGTGTACTTGAGGGGGATGAGTTCCTCAATGGTGGTT
TTGACCAGCTTGCCATTCATCTCAATGAGCACAAAGCAGTCAGGAGCATAGTCAGAGATGAGCTCTCTGC
ACATGCCACAGGGGCTGACCACCCTGATGGATCTGTCCACCTCATCAGAGTAGGGGTGCCTGACAGCCAC
AATGGTGTCAAAGTCCTTCTGCCCGTTGCTCACAGCAGACCCAATGGCAATGGCTTCAGCACAGACAGTG
ACCCTGCCAATGTAGGCCTCAATGTGGACAGCAGAGATGATCTCCCCAGTCTTGGTCCTGATGGCCGCCC
CGACATGGTGCTTGTTGTCCTCATAGAGCATGGTGATCTTCTCAGTGGCGACCTCCACCAGCTCCAGATC
CTGCTGAGAGATGTTGAAGGTCTTCATGGTGGCCCTCCTATAGTGAGTCGTATTATACTATGCCGATATA
CTATGCCGATGATTAATTGTCAAACAGTCAGTTGTATTCATAGGGTCAGTAATTGCAAAGGAAAGGTGCC
GACCTCCGGTCACCTATTCAGGCATAGAAGCTTTTTAAACCGAGCGCTTTTATAGAAGCCCCAGTCCCCT
TCTCAGATCCCGAGTGTCGCGTGTTACCTCGGGGTACCTGAAGGGCATCCTTAGCCTGTCACCAGTGTGT
GGGTACCAGTTTCAATGTCACTTTAAAGTGGGTTTCGCAGTAAAGTCGCCGTGCTGGGGTTGCACACATG
ACGGGCCCGTGTGGGCGTGGCTTTTGGCCCCGTGGGTCCTTGTTACCAAGGAGGAGTTCCCACGGCCGTC
ATGCTCCGCTACGAAGCAACAGTGCTGTTACTAACACTCGCCAGTGGATCGAGCGTGGAGCCAAACGCAG
TACAAAGTGTTACCCCTCTAGACCTGGAAAGACCAGGCGGAGTTTCAAGTTGCACGTTTTGTGTCATTGG
GGAAACCTGCTCCTAGGGTCGACAATCGATACGCGTGGATCCGATCAAAAGATACATTGATGAGTTTGGA
CAAACCACAACTAGAATGCA
