>Addgene plasmid #60021 | pARv-RFP | addgene partial sequence | sequence record 100309 | FMDV-IRES-R 5'-CTCCGCTACGAAGCAACAGT-3'
CAGTGGATCGAGCGTGGAGCCAAACGCAGTACAAAGTGTTACCCCTCTAGACCTGGAAAGACCAGGCGGA
GTTTCAAGTTGCACGTTTTGTGTCATTGGGGAAACCTGCTCCTAGGGTCGACAATCGATACGCGTGGATC
CGATCAAAAGATACATTGATGAGTTTGGACAAACCACAACTAGAATGCAGTGAAAAAAATGCTTTATTTG
TGAAATTTGTGATGCTATTGCTTTATTTGTAGCCATTATAAGCTGCAATAAACAAGTTAACAACAACAAT
TGCATTCATTTTATGTTTCAGGTTCAGGGGGAGGTGTGGGAGGTTTTTTAAAGCAAGTAAAACCTCTACA
AATGTGGTATGGCTGATTATGACACCCGGGTTATCTGTGCCCCAGTTTGCTAGGGAGGTCGCAGTACTTG
GCCACAGCCATCTCGTGCTGCTCGACGTAGGTCTCTTTGTCGGCCTCCTTGATTCTTTCCAGTCTGTGGT
CCACGAAGTGGAAGCCGGGCATCTTGAGGTTCTTAGCGGGTTTCTTGGATCTGTATGTGGTCTTGAAGGA
GCAGTGCAGGTAGCCCCCGCCCACGAGCTTCAGGGCCATCTGGCTGTGGCCTCTCAGGCCGCCGTCAGCG
GGGTACAGCATCTCGGTGTTGGCCTCCCAGCCGCGTGTTTTCTTCTGCATCACAGGGCCGTTGGATGGGA
AGTTCACCCCGTTGATCTTGACGTTGTAGATGATGCAGCCGTTCTGGAAGCTGGTGTCCTGGGTAGCGGT
CAGCACGCCCCCGTCTTCGTATGTGGTGATTCTCTCCCATGTGAAGCCCTCAGGGAAGGACTGCTTAAAG
AAGTCGGGGATGCCCTGGGTGTGGTTGATGAAGGCTTTGCTGCCGTACATGAAGCTGGTAGCCAGGATGT
CGAAGGCGAAGGGGAGAGGGCCGCCCTCGACCACCTTGATCTTCATGGTCTGGGTGCCCTCGTAGGGCTT
GCCTTCGCCCTCGGATGTGCACTTGAAGTGGTGGTTGTTCACGGTGCCCTCCATGTACAGCTTCATGTGC
ATG
