>Addgene plasmid #60021 | pARv-RFP | addgene partial sequence | sequence record 100310 | mEF1-Fwd 5'-TTTTGAGCGGAGCTAATTCTCGGG-3'
GGTATCTTTTAAACCCTTTTTTAGGTGTTGTGAAAACCACCGCTAATTCAAAGCAACCGGTGATCGCCAC
CATGAGCGAGCTGATCAAGGAGAACATGCACATGAAGCTGTACATGGAGGGCACCGTGAACAACCACCAC
TTCAAGTGCACATCCGAGGGCGAAGGCAAGCCCTACGAGGGCACCCAGACCATGAAGATCAAGGTGGTCG
AGGGCGGCCCTCTCCCCTTCGCCTTCGACATCCTGGCTACCAGCTTCATGTACGGCAGCAAAGCCTTCAT
CAACCACACCCAGGGCATCCCCGACTTCTTTAAGCAGTCCTTCCCTGATTCGCCACCGCTAGATAATGAT
AGTTAATATTGATATCATGACGATCGACTAGCGAGCTGATCAAGGAGAACATGCACATGAAGCTGTACAT
GGAGGGCACCGTGAACAACCACCACTTCAAGTGCACATCCGAGGGCGAAGGCAAGCCCTACGAGGGCACC
CAGACCATGAAGATCAAGGTGGTCGAGGGCGGCCCTCTCCCCTTCGCCTTCGACATCCTGGCTACCAGCT
TCATGTACGGCAGCAAAGCCTTCATCAACCACACCCAGGGCATCCCCGACTTCTTTAAGCAGTCCTTCCC
TGAGGGCTTCACATGGGAGAGAATCACCACATACGAAGACGGGGGCGTGCTGACCGCTACCCAGGACACC
AGCTTCCAGAACGGCTGCATCATCTACAACGTCAAGATCAACGGGGTGAACTTCCCATCCAACGGCCCTG
TGATGCAGAAGAAAACACGCGGCTGGGAGGCCAACACCGAGATGCTGTACCCCGCTGACGGCGGCCTGAG
AGGCCACAGCCAGATGGCCCTGAAGCTCGTGGGCGGGGGCTACCTGCACTGCTCCTTCAAGACCACATAC
AGATCCAAGAAACCCGCTAAGAACCTCAAGATGCCCGGCTTCCACTTCGTGGACCACAGACTGGAAAGAA
TCAAGGAGGCCGACAAAGAGACCTACGTCGAGCAGCACGAGATGGCTGTGGCCAAGTACTGCGACCTCCC
TAGCAAACTGGGGCACAGATAACCCGGGTGTCATA
